Addgene plasmid #80661: pQLinkHD-SYNZIP5
Purpose: Encodes the synthetic coiled coil peptide SYNZIP5
Depositing lab: Amy Keating. Depositing organization: Massachusetts Institute of Technology. Publication: SYNZIP protein interaction toolbox: in vitro and in vivo specifications of heterospecific coiled-coil interaction domains. Thompson KE, Bashor CJ, Lim WA, Keating AE. ACS Synth Biol. 2012 Apr 20;1(4):118-29. 10.1021/sb200015u PubMed 22558529.
Backbone
  Vector backbone: pQE-2
  Backbone manufacturer: Qiagen
  Backbone size w/o insert (bp): 4892
  Vector type: Bacterial Expression
Growth in bacteria
  Bacterial resistance: Ampicillin, 100 μg/mL
  Growth temperature: 37°C
  Growth strain: DH5alpha
  Copy number: Unknown
Gene/Insert
  Gene/Insert name: SYNZIP5
  Species: Synthetic
  Insert size (bp): 135
  Tag / fusion protein: 6xHis (N terminal on insert)
  Cloning method: Gateway Cloning
  Sequencing primers: 5′ pQE65, TGAGCGGATAACAATTTCACACAG; 3′ pQE276, GGCAACCGAGCGTTCTGAAC
Terms and licenses: Academic/Nonprofit Terms; Industry Terms: Not Available to Industry
How to cite: pQLinkHD-SYNZIP5 was a gift from Amy Keating (Addgene plasmid # 80661 ; http://n2t.net/addgene:80661 ; RRID:Addgene_80661)
