[The description below was written by a language model from this plasmid's Addgene catalogue record and pLannotate feature annotations shown in this document.]
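Description:
pQLinkHD-SYNZIP5 is a bacterial expression plasmid of about 5 kb, built on a Qiagen pQE-2-derived backbone, that encodes the synthetic coiled-coil peptide SYNZIP5. It replicates in E. coli from a ColE1/pMB1-type origin, with an adjacent bom region and only a fragment of rop, and is selected with ampicillin through the β-lactamase gene and its native promoter. The feature table also annotates a cat (chloramphenicol acetyltransferase) coding sequence preceded by only a fragment of its promoter. This is a familiar carry-over of the pQE vector family, and the record lists ampicillin as the only selection.

The 135 bp SYNZIP5 insert was introduced by Gateway cloning and lies between attB1 and attB2 sites, downstream of an N-terminal polyhistidine tag that is fused to the peptide for metal-affinity purification. Transcription is driven by the bacteriophage T5 promoter, which is recognised by E. coli RNA polymerase and carries an embedded lac operator. A second lac operator follows it, and the lambda t0 terminator closes the expression unit, with an rrnB T1 terminator further downstream. The plasmid supplies its own lac repressor from a lacI gene under the strengthened lacIq promoter, so expression is kept repressed until it is induced with IPTG, without relying on a repressor provided by the host strain.

SYNZIP5 belongs to a toolbox of heterospecific coiled-coil interaction domains characterised in vitro and in vivo. This construct is suited to producing the His-tagged peptide in E. coli for purification and interaction studies, or for use as a modular protein–protein association domain in synthetic biology.
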