Features (pLannotate 1.2.2; 18 found; start..end, strand, type, name):
     36..80      +  promoter       T5 promoter: bacteriophage T5 promoter for E. coli RNA polymerase, with embedded lac operator
     88..104     +  protein_bind   lac operator: The lac repressor binds to the lac operator to inhibit transcription in E. coli. This inhibition can be relieved by adding lactose or isopropyl-β-D-thiogalactopyranoside (IPTG). lac repressor encoded by lacI
    147..167     +  CDS            7xHis: 6xHis affinity tag
    180..204     +  protein_bind   attB1: mutant version of attB; recombination site for the Gateway® BP reaction BP Clonase™
    388..412     -  protein_bind   attB2: mutant version of attB; recombination site for the Gateway® BP reaction BP Clonase™
    434..528     +  terminator     lambda t0 terminator: transcription terminator from phage lambda
    593..621     +  promoter       cat promoter (fragment): promoter of the E. coli cat gene encoding chloramphenicol acetyltransferase
    622..1278    +  CDS            cat: CAT_ECOLX - Experimental evidence at protein level: Swiss-Prot protein existence level 1. This enzyme is an effector of chloramphenicol resistance in bacteria. From Escherichia coli. This protein is used as a marker in many commonly used cloning vectors, such as pACYC184.
   1346..1432    +  terminator     rrnB T1 terminator: Escherichia coli rrnB; transcription terminator T1 from the E. coli rrnB gene
   1455..1472    -  promoter       tet promoter (fragment): E. coli promoter for tetracycline efflux protein gene
   1491..1512    -  protein_bind   CAP binding site: CAP binding activates transcription in the presence of cAMP. E. coli catabolite activator protein
   1525..2607    -  CDS            lacI: lac repressor; lacI; The lac repressor binds to the lac operator to inhibit transcription in E. coli. This inhibition can be relieved by adding lactose or isopropyl-β-D-thiogalactopyranoside (IPTG).
   2608..2685    -  promoter       lacIq promoter: lacI (mutant); In the lacIq allele, a single base change in the promoter boosts expression of the lacI gene about 10-fold.
   2734..2775    +  CDS            rop (fragment): Rop protein, which maintains plasmids at low copy number; rop
   2877..3017    +  misc_feature   bom: basis of mobility region from pBR322
   3203..3791    -  rep_origin     ori: high-copy-number ColE1/pMB1/pBR322/pUC origin of replication
   3962..4822    -  CDS            AmpR: β-lactamase; bla; confers resistance to ampicillin, carbenicillin, and related antibiotics
   4823..4927    -  promoter       AmpR promoter: bla
>Addgene plasmid #80661 | pQLinkHD-SYNZIP5 | depositor full sequence | sequence record 157324 | pQLinkHD-SYNZIP5 sequence 5027 bps
CTCGAGCTTAATTAACAACACCATTTGTCGAGAAATCATAAAAAATTTATTTGCTTTGTGAGCGGATAAC
AATTATAATAGATTCAATTGTGAGCGGATAACAATTTCACACAGAATTCATTAAAGAGGAGAAATTAACT
ATGAAACATCACCATCACCATCACCATGGTGCTGCAGGTACAAGTTTGTACAAAAAAGCAGGCTCCGCGG
CCGCCCCCTTCACCATGGGATCCAACACCGTTAAAGAACTGAAAAACTACATCCAGGAGCTGGAAGAGCG
TAACGCTGAACTCAAAAACCTGAAGGAACACCTGAAATTCGCAAAAGCGGAACTGGAATTCGAACTGGCG
GCTCACAAATTCGAGTGATAAAAGGGTGGGCGCGCCGACCCAGCTTTCTTGTACAAAGTGGTAAGCTTAA
TTAGCTGAGCTTGGACTCCTGTTGATAGATCCAGTAATGACCTCAGAACTCCATCTGGATTTGTTCAGAA
CGCTCGGTTGCCGCCGGGCGTTTTTTATTGGTGAGAATCCAAGTAACAACACCATTTAAATGGAGTGGTT
ACAAATGGAGTGGTTAATTAAGGCTAGCTTGGCGAGATTTTCAGGAGCTAAGGAAGCTAAAATGGAGAAA
AAAATCACTGGATATACCACCGTTGATATATCCCAATGGCATCGTAAAGAACATTTTGAGGCATTTCAGT
CAGTTGCTCAATGTACCTATAACCAGACCGTTCAGCTGGATATTACGGCCTTTTTAAAGACCGTAAAGAA
AAATAAGCACAAGTTTTATCCGGCCTTTATTCACATTCTTGCCCGCCTGATGAATGCTCATCCGGAATTT
CGTATGGCAATGAAAGACGGTGAGCTGGTGATATGGGATAGTGTTCACCCTTGTTACACCGTTTTCCATG
AGCAAACTGAAACGTTTTCATCGCTCTGGAGTGAATACCACGACGATTTCCGGCAGTTTCTACACATATA
TTCGCAAGATGTGGCGTGTTACGGTGAAAACCTGGCCTATTTCCCTAAAGGGTTTATTGAGAATATGTTT
TTCGTCTCAGCCAATCCCTGGGTGAGTTTCACCAGTTTTGATTTAAACGTGGCCAATATGGACAACTTCT
TCGCCCCCGTTTTCACCATGGGCAAATATTATACGCAAGGCGACAAGGTGCTGATGCCGCTGGCGATTCA
GGTTCATCATGCCGTTTGTGATGGCTTCCATGTCGGCAGAATGCTTAATGAATTACAACAGTACTGCGAT
GAGTGGCAGGGCGGGGCGTAATTTTTTTAAGGCAGTTATTGGTGCCCTTAAACGCCTGGGGTAATGACTC
TCTAGCTTGAGGCATCAAATAAAACGAAAGGCTCAGTCGAAAGACTGGGCCTTTCGTTTTATCTGTTGTT
TGTCGGTGAACGCTCTCCTGAGTAGGACAAATCCGCCCTCTAGATTACGTGCAGTCGATGATAAGCTGTC
AAACATGAGAATTGTGCCTAATGAGTGAGCTAACTTACATTAATTGCGTTGCGCTCACTGCCCGCTTTCC
AGTCGGGAAACCTGTCGTGCCAGCTGCATTAATGAATCGGCCAACGCGCGGGGAGAGGCGGTTTGCGTAT
TGGGCGCCAGGGTGGTTTTTCTTTTCACCAGTGAGACGGGCAACAGCTGATTGCCCTTCACCGCCTGGCC
CTGAGAGAGTTGCAGCAAGCGGTCCACGCTGGTTTGCCCCAGCAGGCGAAAATCCTGTTTGATGGTGGTT
AACGGCGGGATATAACATGAGCTGTCTTCGGTATCGTCGTATCCCACTACCGAGATATCCGCACCAACGC
GCAGCCCGGACTCGGTAATGGCGCGCATTGCGCCCAGCGCCATCTGATCGTTGGCAACCAGCATCGCAGT
GGGAACGATGCCCTCATTCAGCATTTGCATGGTTTGTTGAAAACCGGACATGGCACTCCAGTCGCCTTCC
CGTTCCGCTATCGGCTGAATTTGATTGCGAGTGAGATATTTATGCCAGCCAGCCAGACGCAGACGCGCCG
AGACAGAACTTAATGGGCCCGCTAACAGCGCGATTTGCTGGTGACCCAATGCGACCAGATGCTCCACGCC
CAGTCGCGTACCGTCTTCATGGGAGAAAATAATACTGTTGATGGGTGTCTGGTCAGAGACATCAAGAAAT
AACGCCGGAACATTAGTGCAGGCAGCTTCCACAGCAATGGCATCCTGGTCATCCAGCGGATAGTTAATGA
TCAGCCCACTGACGCGTTGCGCGAGAAGATTGTGCACCGCCGCTTTACAGGCTTCGACGCCGCTTCGTTC
TACCATCGACACCACCACGCTGGCACCCAGTTGATCGGCGCGAGATTTAATCGCCGCGACAATTTGCGAC
GGCGCGTGCAGGGCCAGACTGGAGGTGGCAACGCCAATCAGCAACGACTGTTTGCCCGCCAGTTGTTGTG
CCACGCGGTTGGGAATGTAATTCAGCTCCGCCATCGCCGCTTCCACTTTTTCCCGCGTTTTCGCAGAAAC
GTGGCTGGCCTGGTTCACCACGCGGGAAACGGTCTGATAAGAGACACCGGCATACTCTGCGACATCGTAT
AACGTTACTGGTTTCACATTCACCACCCTGAATTGACTCTCTTCCGGGCGCTATCATGCCATACCGCGAA
AGGTTTTGCACCATTCGATGGTGTCGGAATTTCGGGCAGCGTTGGGTCCTGGCCACGGGTGCGCATGATC
TAGAGCTGCCTCGCGCGTTTCGGTGATGACGGTGAAAACCTCTGACACATGCAGCTCCCGGAGACGGTCA
CAGCTTGTCTGTAAGCGGATGCCGGGAGCAGACAAGCCCGTCAGGGCGCGTCAGCGGGTGTTGGCGGGTG
TCGGGGCGCAGCCATGACCCAGTCACGTAGCGATAGCGGAGTGTATACTGGCTTAACTATGCGGCATCAG
AGCAGATTGTACTGAGAGTGCACCACATGCGGTGTGAAATACCGCACAGATGCGTAAGGAGAAAATACCG
CATCAGGCGCTCTTCCGCTTCCTCGCTCACTGACTCGCTGCGCTCGGTCGTTCGGCTGCGGCGAGCGGTA
TCAGCTCACTCAAAGGCGGTAATACGGTTATCCACAGAATCAGGGGATAACGCAGGAAAGAACATGTGAG
CAAAAGGCCAGCAAAAGGCCAGGAACCGTAAAAAGGCCGCGTTGCTGGCGTTTTTCCATAGGCTCCGCCC
CCCTGACGAGCATCACAAAAATCGACGCTCAAGTCAGAGGTGGCGAAACCCGACAGGACTATAAAGATAC
CAGGCGTTTCCCCCTGGAAGCTCCCTCGTGCGCTCTCCTGTTCCGACCCTGCCGCTTACCGGATACCTGT
CCGCCTTTCTCCCTTCGGGAAGCGTGGCGCTTTCTCATAGCTCACGCTGTAGGTATCTCAGTTCGGTGTA
GGTCGTTCGCTCCAAGCTGGGCTGTGTGCACGAACCCCCCGTTCAGCCCGACCGCTGCGCCTTATCCGGT
AACTATCGTCTTGAGTCCAACCCGGTAAGACACGACTTATCGCCACTGGCAGCAGCCACTGGTAACAGGA
TTAGCAGAGCGAGGTATGTAGGCGGTGCTACAGAGTTCTTGAAGTGGTGGCCTAACTACGGCTACACTAG
AAGGACAGTATTTGGTATCTGCGCTCTGCTGAAGCCAGTTACCTTCGGAAAAAGAGTTGGTAGCTCTTGA
TCCGGCAAACAAACCACCGCTGGTAGCGGTGGTTTTTTTGTTTGCAAGCAGCAGATTACGCGCAGAAAAA
AAGGATCTCAAGAAGATCCTTTGATCTTTTCTACGGGGTCTGACGCTCAGTGGAACGAAAACTCACGTTA
AGGGATTTTGGTCATGAGATTATCAAAAAGGATCTTCACCTAGATCCTTTTAAATTAAAAATGAAGTTTT
AAATCAATCTAAAGTATATATGAGTAAACTTGGTCTGACAGTTACCAATGCTTAATCAGTGAGGCACCTA
TCTCAGCGATCTGTCTATTTCGTTCATCCATAGTTGCCTGACTCCCCGTCGTGTAGATAACTACGATACG
GGAGGGCTTACCATCTGGCCCCAGTGCTGCAATGATACCGCGAGACCCACGCTCACCGGCTCCAGATTTA
TCAGCAATAAACCAGCCAGCCGGAAGGGCCGAGCGCAGAAGTGGTCCTGCAACTTTATCCGCCTCCATCC
AGTCTATTAATTGTTGCCGGGAAGCTAGAGTAAGTAGTTCGCCAGTTAATAGTTTGCGCAACGTTGTTGC
CATTGCTACAGGCATCGTGGTGTCACGCTCGTCGTTTGGTATGGCTTCATTCAGCTCCGGTTCCCAACGA
TCAAGGCGAGTTACATGATCCCCCATGTTGTGCAAAAAAGCGGTTAGCTCCTTCGGTCCTCCGATCGTTG
TCAGAAGTAAGTTGGCCGCAGTGTTATCACTCATGGTTATGGCAGCACTGCATAATTCTCTTACTGTCAT
GCCATCCGTAAGATGCTTTTCTGTGACTGGTGAGTACTCAACCAAGTCATTCTGAGAATAGTGTATGCGG
CGACCGAGTTGCTCTTGCCCGGCGTCAATACGGGATAATACCGCGCCACATAGCAGAACTTTAAAAGTGC
TCATCATTGGAAAACGTTCTTCGGGGCGAAAACTCTCAAGGATCTTACCGCTGTTGAGATCCAGTTCGAT
GTAACCCACTCGTGCACCCAACTGATCTTCAGCATCTTTTACTTTCACCAGCGTTTCTGGGTGAGCAAAA
ACAGGAAGGCAAAATGCCGCAAAAAAGGGAATAAGGGCGACACGGAAATGTTGAATACTCATACTCTTCC
TTTTTCAATATTATTGAAGCATTTATCAGGGTTATTGTCTCATGAGCGGATACATATTTGAATGTATTTA
GAAAAATAAACAAATAGGGGTTCCGCGCACATTTCCCCGAAAAGTGCCACCTGACGTCTAAGAAACCATT
ATTATCATGACATTAACCTATAAAAATAGGCGTATCACGAGGCCCTTTCGTCTTCAC
