>Addgene plasmid #80661 | pQLinkHD-SYNZIP5 | depositor partial sequence | sequence record 157325 | SYNZIP5
AACACCGTTAAAGAACTGAAAAACTACATCCAGGAGCTGGAAGAGCGTAACGCTGAACTCAAAAACCTGA
AGGAACACCTGAAATTCGCAAAAGCGGAACTGGAATTCGAACTGGCGGCTCACAAATTCGAGTGATAA
