>Addgene plasmid #80661 | pQLinkHD-SYNZIP5 | addgene partial sequence | sequence record 164375 | pBRforEco 5'-AATAGGCGTATCACGAGGC-3'
CACCATTTGTCGAGAAATCATAAAAAATTTATTTGCTTTGTGAGCGGATAACAATTATAATAGATTCAAT
TGTGAGCGGATAACAATTTCACACAGAATTCATTAAAGAGGAGAAATTAACTATGAAACATCACCATCAC
CATCACCATGGTGCTGCAGGTACAAGTTTGTACAAAAAAGCAGGCTCCGCGGCCGCCCCCTTCACCATGG
GATCCAACACCGTTAAAGAACTGAAAAACTACATCCAGGAGCTGGAAGAGCGTAACGCTGAACTCAAAAA
CCTGAAGGAACACCTGAAATTCGCAAAAGCGGAACTGGAATTCGAACTGGCGGCTCACAAATTCGAGTGA
TAAAAGGGTGGGCGCGCCGACCCAGCTTTCTTGTACAAAGTGGTAAGCTTAATTAGCTGAGCTTGGACTC
CTGTTGATAGATCCAGTAATGACCTCAGAACTCCATCTGGATTTGTTCAGAACGCTCGGTTGCCGCCGGG
CGTTTTTTATTGGTGAGAATCCAAGTAACAACACCATTTAAATGGAGTGGTTACAAATGGAGTGGTTAAT
TAAGGCTAGCTTGGCGAGATTTTCAGGAGCTAAGGAAGCTAAAATGGAGAAAAAAATCACTGGATATACC
ACCGTTGATATATCCCAATGGCATCGTAAAGAACATTTTGAGGCATTTCAGTCAGTTGCTCAATGTACCT
ATAACCAGACCGTTCAGCTGGATATTACGGCCTTTTTAAAGACCGTAAAGAAAAATAAGCACAAGTTTTA
TCCGGCCTTTATTCACATTCTTGCCCGCCTGATGAATGCTCATCCGGAATTTCGTATGGCAATGAAAGAC
GGTGAGCTGGTGATATGGGATAGTGTTCACCCTTGTTACACCGTTTTCCATGAGCAAACTGAAACGTTTT
CATCGCTCTGGAGTGAATACCACGACGATTTCCGGCAG
