>Addgene plasmid #80661 | pQLinkHD-SYNZIP5 | addgene partial sequence | sequence record 164379 | T0term-R 5'-GCGGCAACCGAGCGTTC-3'
TCATTACTGGATCTATCAACAGGAGTCCAAGCTCAGCTAATTAAGCTTACCACTTTGTACAAGAAAGCTG
GGTCGGCGCGCCCACCCTTTTATCACTCGAATTTGTGAGCCGCCAGTTCGAATTCCAGTTCCGCTTTTGC
GAATTTCAGGTGTTCCTTCAGGTTTTTGAGTTCAGCGTTACGCTCTTCCAGCTCCTGGATGTAGTTTTTC
AGTTCTTTAACGGTGTTGGATCCCATGGTGAAGGGGGCGGCCGCGGAGCCTGCTTTTTTGTACAAACTTG
TACCTGCAGCACCATGGTGATGGTGATGGTGATGTTTCATAGTTAATTTCTCCTCTTTAATGAATTCTGT
GTGAAATTGTTATCCGCTCACAATTGAATCTATTATAATTGTTATCCGCTCACAAAGCAAATAAATTTTT
TATGATTTCTCGACAAATGGTGTTGTTAATTAAGCTCGAGGTGAAGACGAAAGGGCCTCGTGATACGCCT
ATTTTTATAGGTTAATGTCATGATAATAATGGTTTCTTAGACGTCAGGTGGCACTTTTCGGGGAAATGTG
CGCGGAACCCCTATTTGTTTATTTTTCTAAATACATTCAAATATGTATCCGCTCATGAGACAATAACCCT
GATAAATGCTTCAATAATATTGAAAAAGGAAGAGTATGAGTATTCAACATTTCCGTGTCGCCCTTATTCC
CTTTTTTGCGGCATTTTGCCTTCCTGTTTTTGCTCACCCAGAAACGCTGGTGAAAGTAAAAGATGCTGAA
GATCAGTTGGGTGCACGAGTGGGTTACATCGAACTGGATCTCAACAGCGGTAAGATCCTTGAGAG
